Addgene plasmid #176483: PiggyBac-TetO-En1-t2a-Foxa2-hygro
Purpose: TetO-En1-t2a-Foxa2 in a PiggyBac vector with hygromycin resistance
Depositing lab: Marius Wernig. Depositing organization: Stanford University. Publication: Efficient generation of dopaminergic induced neuronal cells with midbrain characteristics. Ng YH, Chanda S, Janas JA, Yang N, Kokubu Y, Sudhof TC, Wernig M. Stem Cell Reports. 2021 Jul 13;16(7):1763-1776. doi: 10.1016/j.stemcr.2021.05.017. Epub 2021 Jun 24. PubMed 34171286.
Backbone
  Vector backbone: Piggybac TetO - hygromycin
  Backbone size w/o insert (bp): 8621
  Total vector size (bp): 11294
  Vector type: Mammalian Expression
Growth in bacteria
  Bacterial resistance: Ampicillin, 100 μg/mL
  Growth temperature: 37°C
  Growth strain: NEB Stable
  Growth instructions: The Wernig lab uses Stbl3 or JM109 for downstream applications.
  Copy number: Unknown
Gene/Insert
  Gene/Insert name: En1-t2a-FoxA2
  Species: H. sapiens (human), M. musculus (mouse)
  Insert size (bp): 2673
  Entrez Gene: FOXA2 (a.k.a. HNF-3-beta, HNF3B, TCF3B); En1 (a.k.a. En-1, Mo-en.1, engrailed-1)
  Promoter: TetO
  Cloning method: Restriction Enzyme; 5′ cloning site EcoRI (not destroyed); 3′ cloning site PacI (not destroyed)
  Sequencing primers: 5′ TGACCTCCATAGAAGACACC; 3′ ggaggggcaaacaacagatg
Terms and licenses: Academic/Nonprofit Terms; Industry Terms: Not Available to Industry
How to cite: PiggyBac-TetO-En1-t2a-Foxa2-hygro was a gift from Marius Wernig (Addgene plasmid # 176483 ; http://n2t.net/addgene:176483 ; RRID:Addgene_176483)
