[The description below was written by a language model from this plasmid's Addgene catalogue record and pLannotate feature annotations shown in this document.]
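Description:
PiggyBac-TetO-En1-t2a-Foxa2-hygro is a mammalian expression plasmid of about 11.3 kb built on a PiggyBac transposon backbone, intended for stable genomic integration of a doxycycline-inducible transcription factor cassette when supplied together with PiggyBac transposase. In E. coli it is maintained through a high-copy ColE1/pUC-type origin and selected with ampicillin via the AmpR (β-lactamase) gene; an f1 origin and remnants of a lac promoter/lacZα region are also present in the bacterial backbone. The automated feature table does not annotate the PiggyBac terminal repeats themselves, and the short hits to a phage lambda portal protein flanking the cargo are probably stuffer or spurious matches rather than functional elements.

The payload is a single open reading frame encoding mouse En1 (engrailed-1) joined by a T2A ribosome-skipping peptide to human FOXA2, cloned between EcoRI and PacI sites. It is driven by a tetracycline response element with seven tetO copies fused to a minimal CMV promoter and terminated by a bGH polyadenylation signal, so both factors are produced as separate proteins from one inducible transcript. Downstream, a constitutive EF-1α promoter expresses an rtTA3-type reverse tetracycline transactivator linked by a second T2A to the hygromycin phosphotransferase gene (hph), followed by an SV40 poly(A) signal. This makes the construct an all-in-one Tet-On system: integrated cells can be selected with hygromycin, and they carry the transactivator needed to switch on En1 and FOXA2 when doxycycline is added. According to the associated publication, the plasmid was used in generating dopaminergic induced neuronal cells with midbrain characteristics.
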