Features (pLannotate 1.2.2; 26 found; start..end, strand, type, name):
    118..237     +  CDS            B (fragment): PORTL_LAMBD - Experimental evidence at protein level: Swiss-Prot protein existence level 1. Forms the portal vertex of the capsid (PubMed:6228056, PubMed:6232391). This portal plays critical roles in head assembly, genome packaging, neck/tail attachment, and genome ejection (Probable). The portal protein multimerizes as a single ring-shaped homododecamer arranged around a central channel (PubMed:6232391). Binds to the terminase subunits to form the packaging machine (PubMed:7799432). From Escherichia phage lambda (Bacteriophage lambda).
    747..1017    +  protein_bind   tetracycline response element: contains seven copies of the tetracycline operator tetO tetracycline repressor TetR
   1028..1045    +  misc_feature   MCS (fragment): pUC18/19 multiple cloning site
   1050..1088    +  promoter       minimal CMV promoter: human cytomegalovirus (CMV) immediate early promoter
   1194..2396    +  CDS            En1: HME1_MOUSE - Also known as En-1. Experimental evidence at transcript level: Swiss-Prot protein existence level 2. From Mus musculus (Mouse).
   2421..2473    +  CDS            T2A (fragment): 2A peptide from Thosea asigna virus capsid protein Eukaryotic ribosomes fail to insert a peptide bond between the Gly and Pro residues, yielding separate polypeptides.
   2493..3863    +  CDS            FOXA2: FOXA2_HUMAN - Also known as HNF3B, TCF3B. Experimental evidence at protein level: Swiss-Prot protein existence level 1. Transcription factor that is involved in embryonic development, establishment of tissue-specific gene expression and regulation of gene expression in differentiated tissues. Is thought to act as a 'pioneer' factor opening the compacted chromatin for other proteins through interactions with nucleosomal core histones and thereby replacing linker histones at target enhancer and/or promoter sites. Binds DNA with the consensus sequence 5'- [AC]A[AT]T[AG]TT[GT][AG][CT]T[CT]-3' (By
   3911..4135    +  polyA_signal   bGH poly(A) signal: bovine growth hormone polyadenylation signal
   4139..4160    +  promoter       SV40 promoter (fragment): SV40 enhancer and early promoter
   4203..5381    +  promoter       EF-1α promoter: strong constitutive promoter for human elongation factor EF-1α
   5386..6083    +  CDS            rtTA3 (fragment): reverse tetracycline transactivator 3 activates expression from Tet-responsive promoters in the presence of doxycycline
   6013..6123    +  CDS            VP48: 3 tandem repeats of the minimal activation domain of herpes simplex virus VP16 (Cheng et al., 2013)
   6136..6188    +  CDS            T2A (fragment): 2A peptide from Thosea asigna virus capsid protein Eukaryotic ribosomes fail to insert a peptide bond between the Gly and Pro residues, yielding separate polypeptides.
   6196..7218    +  CDS            hph: KHYB_ECOLX - Experimental evidence at protein level: Swiss-Prot protein existence level 1. The aminoglycoside phosphotransferases achieve inactivation of their antibiotic substrates by phosphorylation. Only phosphorylates hygromycin and closely related compounds such as demethyl analogs and destomycin. From Escherichia coli.
   7236..7357    +  polyA_signal   SV40 poly(A) signal: SV40 polyadenylation signal
   7375..7467    +  ncRNA          G-CSF SLDE: Accession: RF00183 - G-CSF factor stem-loop destabilising element (SLDE)
   8164..8631    +  CDS            B (fragment): PORTL_LAMBD - Experimental evidence at protein level: Swiss-Prot protein existence level 1. Forms the portal vertex of the capsid (PubMed:6228056, PubMed:6232391). This portal plays critical roles in head assembly, genome packaging, neck/tail attachment, and genome ejection (Probable). The portal protein multimerizes as a single ring-shaped homododecamer arranged around a central channel (PubMed:6232391). Binds to the terminase subunits to form the packaging machine (PubMed:7799432). From Escherichia phage lambda (Bacteriophage lambda).
   8667..8689    -  protein_bind   lac operator (fragment): The lac repressor binds to the lac operator to inhibit transcription in E. coli. This inhibition can be relieved by adding lactose or isopropyl-β-D-thiogalactopyranoside (IPTG). lac repressor encoded by lacI
   8693..8723    -  promoter       lac promoter: promoter for the E. coli lac operon
   8738..8759    -  protein_bind   CAP binding site: CAP binding activates transcription in the presence of cAMP. E. coli catabolite activator protein
   8772..8864    -  CDS            lacI (fragment): lac repressor; lacI; The lac repressor binds to the lac operator to inhibit transcription in E. coli. This inhibition can be relieved by adding lactose or isopropyl-β-D-thiogalactopyranoside (IPTG).
   9047..9635    -  rep_origin     ori: high-copy-number ColE1/pMB1/pBR322/pUC origin of replication
   9806..10666   -  CDS            AmpR: β-lactamase; bla; confers resistance to ampicillin, carbenicillin, and related antibiotics
  10667..10771   -  promoter       AmpR promoter: bla
  10824..11252   -  rep_origin     f1 ori (sequence partly withheld): f1 bacteriophage origin of replication; arrow indicates direction of (+) strand synthesis
  11257..116     -  CDS            lacZα (fragment) (across the origin): LacZα fragment of β-galactosidase; lacZ fragment
>Addgene plasmid #176483 | PiggyBac-TetO-En1-t2a-Foxa2-hygro | addgene full sequence | sequence record 359746 | Addgene NGS Result
GTGCGGGCCTCTTCGCTATTACGCCAGCTGGCGAAAGGGGGATGTGCTGCAAGGCGATTAAGTTGGGTAA
CGCCAGGGTTTTCCCAGTCACGACGTTGTAAAACGACGGCCAGTGAGCGCGCCTCGTTCATTCACGTTTT
TGAACCCGTGGAGGACGGGCAGACTCGCGGTGCAAATGTGTTTTACAGCGTGATGGAGCAGATGAAGATG
CTCGACACGCTGCAGAACACGCAGCTAGATTAACCCTAGAAAGATAATCATATTGTGACGTACGTTAAAG
ATAATCATGTGTAAAATTGACGCATGTGTTTTATCGGTCTGTATATCGAGGTTTATTTATTAATTTGAAT
AGATATTAAGTTTTATTATATTTACACTTACATACTAATAATAAATTCAACAAACAATTTATTTATGTTT
ATTTATTTATTAAAAAAAACAAAAACTCAAAATTTCTTCTATAAAGTAACAAAACTTTTATGAGGGACAG
CCCCCCCCCAAAGCCCCCAGGGATGTAATTACGTCCCTCCCCCGCTAGGGGGCAGCAGCGAGCCGCCCGG
GGCTCCGCTCCGGTCCGGCGCTCCCCCCGCATCCCCGAGCCGGCAGCGTGCGGGGACAGCCCGGGCACGG
GGAAGGTGGCACGGGATCGCTTTCCTCTGAACGCTTCTCGCTGCTCTTTGAGCCTGCAGACACCTGGGGG
GATACGGGGAAAAGGCCTCCACGGCCACTAGTCTCGAGTTTACCACTCCCTATCAGTGATAGAGAAAAGT
GAAAGTCGAGTTTACCACTCCCTATCAGTGATAGAGAAAAGTGAAAGTCGAGTTTACCACTCCCTATCAG
TGATAGAGAAAAGTGAAAGTCGAGTTTACCACTCCCTATCAGTGATAGAGAAAAGTGAAAGTCGAGTTTA
CCACTCCCTATCAGTGATAGAGAAAAGTGAAAGTCGAGTTTACCACTCCCTATCAGTGATAGAGAAAAGT
GAAAGTCGAGTTTACCACTCCCTATCAGTGATAGAGAAAAGTGAAAGTCGAGCTCGGTACCCGGGTCGAG
GTAGGCGTGTACGGTGGGAGGCCTATATAAGCAGAGCTCGTTTAGTGAACCGTCAGATCGCCTGGAGACG
CCATCCACGCTGTTTTGACCTCCATAGAAGACACCGGGACCGATCCAGCCTCCGCGGCCCCGAATTCGCC
ACCATGGAAGAACAGCAGCCGGAGCCTAAAAGTCAGCGCGACTCGGGCCTCGGCGCGGTGGCAGCGGCGG
CCCCGAGCGGCCTCAGTCTGAGTCTGAGCCCAGGAGCCAGCGGCAGCAGCGGCAGCGATGGAGACAGCGT
GCCGGTGTCCCCGCAGCCAGCGCCCCCGTCGCCTCCTGCGGCACCCTGTCTGCCGCCCCTGGCCCATCAC
CCGCACCTCCCCCCGCATCCCCCGCCCCCGCCGCCGCCGCCGCCGCCGCCACCGCAGCATCTCGCGGCGC
CTGCTCACCAGCCGCAGCCCGCGGCCCAGCTGCACCGCACCACCAACTTTTTCATCGATAACATCCTAAG
GCCCGATTTCGGTTGCAAAAAGGAACAGCCCCTGCCTCAGCTCCTGGTGGCTTCGGCTGCAGCCGGAGGA
GGCGCAGCAGCAGGAGGAGGAAGCCGCGTGGAGCGTGACCGAGGCCAGACTGGTGCAGGTAGAGACCCCG
TTCACTCTCTGGGCACACGAGCTTCGGGGGCTGCCTCGCTCTTGTGTGCTCCAGATGCGAACTGTGGCCC
ACCCGACGGCTCCCAGCCCGCCACCGCTGTCGGCGCCGGCGCATCCAAAGCCGGGAACCCGGCTGCTGCG
GCGGCCGCGGCCGCAGCAGCGGCTGCAGCGGCAGTGGCGGCAGCGGCGGCAGCAGCCTCGAAGCCCTCGG
ACAGTGGCGGTGGTAGTGGAGGCAACGCGGGGAGTCCCGGGGCGCAGGGCGCCAAGTTCCCGGAACACAA
CCCTGCGATCCTACTCATGGGTTCGGCTAACGGTGGGCCGGTGGTCAAGACTGACTCACAGCAACCCCTA
GTGTGGCCCGCCTGGGTCTACTGCACACGCTATTCGGACCGTCCGTCCTCTGGTCCACGCACCAGGAAGC
TAAAGAAGAAAAAGAACGAGAAGGAAGACAAGCGGCCGCGGACGGCGTTCACGGCCGAGCAGCTGCAGAG
ACTCAAGGCGGAGTTCCAGGCAAACCGCTATATCACGGAGCAGCGGCGACAGACCCTCGCCCAGGAGCTC
AGCCTGAATGAGTCCCAGATCAAGATCTGGTTCCAAAACAAGCGTGCCAAGATCAAGAAAGCCACAGGCA
TCAAGAACGGCCTGGCGCTGCACCTCATGGCCCAGGGACTGTACAACCACTCTACCACCACGGTTCAGGA
CAAAGACGAGAGCGAGGGATCCATGGCTAGCGGCTCCGGCGAGGGCAGGGGAAGTCTTCTAACATGCGGG
GACGTGGAGGAAAATCCCGGCCCAGCATGCTCTAGAGCCACCATGCTGGGAGCGGTGAAGATGGAAGGGC
ACGAGCCGTCCGACTGGAGCAGCTACTATGCAGAGCCCGAGGGCTACTCCTCCGTGAGCAACATGAACGC
CGGCCTGGGGATGAACGGCATGAACACGTACATGAGCATGTCGGCGGCCGCCATGGGCAGCGGCTCGGGC
AACATGAGCGCGGGCTCCATGAACATGTCGTCGTACGTGGGCGCTGGCATGAGCCCGTCCCTGGCGGGGA
TGTCCCCCGGCGCGGGCGCCATGGCGGGCATGGGCGGCTCGGCCGGGGCGGCTGGCGTGGCGGGCATGGG
GCCGCACTTGAGTCCCAGCCTGAGCCCGCTCGGGGGGCAGGCGGCCGGGGCCATGGGCGGCCTGGCCCCC
TACGCCAACATGAACTCCATGAGCCCCATGTACGGGCAGGCGGGCCTGAGCCGCGCCCGCGACCCCAAGA
CCTACAGGCGCAGCTACACGCACGCAAAGCCGCCCTACTCGTACATCTCGCTCATCACCATGGCCATCCA
GCAGAGCCCCAACAAGATGCTGACGCTGAGCGAGATCTACCAGTGGATCATGGACCTCTTCCCCTTCTAC
CGGCAGAACCAGCAGCGCTGGCAGAACTCCATCCGCCACTCGCTCTCCTTCAACGACTGTTTCCTGAAGG
TGCCCCGCTCGCCCGACAAGCCCGGCAAGGGCTCCTTCTGGACCCTGCACCCTGACTCGGGCAACATGTT
CGAGAACGGCTGCTACCTGCGCCGCCAGAAGCGCTTCAAGTGCGAGAAGCAGCTGGCGCTGAAGGAGGCC
GCAGGCGCCGCCGGCAGCGGCAAGAAGGCGGCCGCCGGGGCCCAGGCCTCACAGGCTCAACTCGGGGAGG
CCGCCGGGCCGGCCTCCGAGACTCCGGCGGGCACCGAGTCGCCTCACTCGAGCGCCTCCCCGTGCCAGGA
GCACAAGCGAGGGGGCCTGGGAGAGCTGAAGGGGACGCCGGCTGCGGCGCTGAGCCCCCCAGAGCCGGCG
CCCTCTCCCGGGCAGCAGCAGCAGGCCGCGGCCCACCTGCTGGGCCCGCCCCACCACCCGGGCCTGCCGC
CTGAGGCCCACCTGAAGCCGGAACACCACTACGCCTTCAACCACCCGTTCTCCATCAACAACCTCATGTC
CTCGGAGCAGCAGCACCACCACAGCCACCACCACCACCAGCCCCACAAAATGGACCTCAAGGCCTACGAA
CAGGTGATGCACTACCCCGGCTACGGTTCCCCCATGCCTGGCAGCTTGGCCATGGGCCCGGTCACGAACA
AAACGGGCCTGGACGCCTCGCCCCTGGCCGCAGATACCTCCTACTACCAGGGGGTGTACTCCCGGCCCAT
TATGAACTCCTCTTAGTTAATTAAGCTAGCCCTAGGCTAGAGCTCGCTGATCAGCCTCGACTGTGCCTTC
TAGTTGCCAGCCATCTGTTGTTTGCCCCTCCCCCGTGCCTTCCTTGACCCTGGAAGGTGCCACTCCCACT
GTCCTTTCCTAATAAAATGAGGAAATTGCATCGCATTGTCTGAGTAGGTGTCATTCTATTCTGGGGGGTG
GGGTGGGGCAGGACAGCAAGGGGGAGGATTGGGAAGACAATAGCAGGCATGCTGGGGATGCGGTGGGCTC
TATGGCTTCTGAGGCGGAAAGAACCAGCTGGGGCTCGACTAGAGCTTGCGGAACCCTTCGCGGCCGCCGT
GAGGCTCCGGTGCCCGTCAGTGGGCAGAGCGCACATCGCCCACAGTCCCCGAGAAGTTGGGGGGAGGGGT
CGGCAATTGAACCGGTGCCTAGAGAAGGTGGCGCGGGGTAAACTGGGAAAGTGATGTCGTGTACTGGCTC
CGCCTTTTTCCCGAGGGTGGGGGAGAACCGTATATAAGTGCAGTAGTCGCCGTGAACGTTCTTTTTCGCA
ACGGGTTTGCCGCCAGAACACAGGTAAGTGCCGTGTGTGGTTCCCGCGGGCCTGGCCTCTTTACGGGTTA
TGGCCCTTGCGTGCCTTGAATTACTTCCACCTGGCTGCAGTACGTGATTCTTGATCCCGAGCTTCGGGTT
GGAAGTGGGTGGGAGAGTTCGAGGCCTTGCGCTTAAGGAGCCCCTTCGCCTCGTGCTTGAGTTGAGGCCT
GGCCTGGGCGCTGGGGCCGCCGCGTGCGAATCTGGTGGCACCTTCGCGCCTGTCTCGCTGCTTTCGATAA
GTCTCTAGCCATTTAAAATTTTTGATGACCTGCTGCGACGCTTTTTTTCTGGCAAGATAGTCTTGTAAAT
GCGGGCCAAGATCTGCACACTGGTATTTCGGTTTTTGGGGCCGCGGGCGGCGACGGGGCCCGTGCGTCCC
AGCGCACATGTTCGGCGAGGCGGGGCCTGCGAGCGCGGCCACCGAGAATCGGACGGGGGTAGTCTCAAGC
TGGCCGGCCTGCTCTGGTGCCTGGCCTCGCGCCGCCGTGTATCGCCCCGCCCTGGGCGGCAAGGCTGGCC
CGGTCGGCACCAGTTGCGTGAGCGGAAAGATGGCCGCTTCCCGGCCCTGCTGCAGGGAGCTCAAAATGGA
GGACGCGGCGCTCGGGAGAGCGGGCGGGTGAGTCACCCACACAAAGGAAAAGGGCCTTTCCGTCCTCAGC
CGTCGCTTCATGTGACTCCACGGAGTACCGGGCGCCGTCCAGGCACCTCGATTAGTTCTCGAGCTTTTGG
AGTACGTCGTCTTTAGGTTGGGGGGAGGGGTTTTATGCGATGGAGTTTCCCCACACTGAGTGGGTGGAGA
CTGAAGTTAGGCCAGCTTGGCACTTGATGTAATTCTCCTTGGAATTTGCCCTTTTTGAGTTTGGATCTTG
GTTCATTCTCAAGCCTCAGACAGTGGTTCAAAGTTTTTTTCTTCCATTTCAGGTGTCGTGAGACCATGTC
TAGACTGGACAAGAGCAAAGTCATAAACGGCGCTCTGGAATTACTCAATGGAGTCGGTATCGAAGGCCTG
ACGACAAGGAAACTCGCTCAAAAGCTGGGAGTTGAGCAGCCTACCCTGTACTGGCACGTGAAGAACAAGC
GGGCCCTGCTCGATGCCCTGCCAATCGAGATGCTGGACAGGCATCATACCCACTTCTGCCCCCTGGAAGG
CGAGTCATGGCAAGACTTTCTGCGGAACAACGCCAAGTCATTCCGCTGTGCTCTCCTCTCACATCGCGAC
GGGGCTAAAGTGCATCTCGGCACCCGCCCAACAGAGAAACAGTACGAAACCCTGGAAAATCAGCTCGCGT
TCCTGTGTCAGCAAGGCTTCTCCCTGGAGAACGCACTGTACGCTCTGTCCGCCGTGGGCCACTTTACACT
GGGCTGCGTATTGGAGGAACAGGAGCATCAAGTAGCAAAAGAGGAAAGAGAGACACCTACCACCGATTCT
ATGCCCCCACTTCTGAGACAAGCAATTGAGCTGTTCGACCGGCAGGGAGCCGAACCTGCCTTCCTTTTCG
GCCTGGAACTAATCATATGTGGCCTGGAGAAACAGCTAAAGTGCGAAAGCGGCGGGCCGGCCGACGCCCT
TGACGATTTTGACTTAGACATGCTCCCAGCCGATGCCCTTGACGACTTTGACCTTGATATGCTGCCTGCT
GACGCTCTTGACGATTTTGACCTTGACATGCTCCCCGGGGGATCCGAGGGCAGGGGAAGTCTTCTAACAT
GCGGGGACGTGGAGGAAAATCCCGGCCCAGCTAGCATGAAAAAGCCTGAACTCACCGCGACGTCTGTCGA
GAAGTTTCTGATCGAAAAGTTCGACAGCGTCTCCGACCTGATGCAGCTCTCGGAGGGCGAAGAATCTCGT
GCTTTCAGCTTCGATGTAGGAGGGCGTGGATATGTCCTGCGGGTAAATAGCTGCGCCGATGGTTTCTACA
AAGATCGTTATGTTTATCGGCACTTTGCATCGGCCGCGCTCCCGATTCCGGAAGTGCTTGACATTGGGGA
ATTTAGCGAGAGCCTGACCTATTGCATCTCCCGCCGTGCACAGGGTGTCACGTTGCAAGACCTGCCTGAA
ACCGAACTGCCCGCTGTTCTGCAGCCGGTCGCGGAGGCCATGGATGCGATCGCTGCGGCTGATCTTAGCC
AGACGAGCGGGTTCGGCCCATTCGGACCGCAAGGAATCGGTCAATACACTACATGGCGTGATTTCATATG
CGCGATTGCTGATCCCCATGTGTATCACTGGCAAACTGTGATGGACGACACCGTCAGTGCGTCCGTCGCG
CAGGCTCTCGATGAGCTGATGCTTTGGGCCGAGGACTGCCCCGAAGTCCGGCACCTCGTGCACGCGGATT
TCGGCTCCAACAATGTCCTGACGGACAATGGCCGCATAACAGCGGTCATTGACTGGAGCGAGGCGATGTT
CGGGGATTCCCAATACGAGGTCGCCAACATCTTCTTCTGGAGGCCGTGGTTGGCTTGTATGGAGCAGCAG
ACGCGCTACTTCGAGCGGAGGCATCCGGAGCTTGCAGGATCGCCGCGGCTCCGGGCGTATATGCTCCGCA
TTGGTCTTGACCAACTCTATCAGAGCTTGGTTGACGGCAATTTCGATGATGCAGCTTGGGCGCAGGGTCG
ATGCGACGCAATCGTCCGATCCGGAGCCGGGACTGTCGGGCGTACACAAATCGCCCGCAGAAGCGCGGCC
GTCTGGACCGATGGCTGTGTAGAAGTACTCGCCGATAGTGGAAACCGACGCCCCAGCACTCGTCCGAGGG
CAAAGGAATAGGTCGACGTTAACTAAACTTGTTTATTGCAGCTTATAATGGTTACAAATAAAGCAATAGC
ATCACAAATTTCACAAATAAAGCATTTTTTTCACTGCATTCTAGTTGTGGTTTGTCCAAACTCATCAATG
TATCTTATCATGTCTGGAATTGACTCAAATGATGTCAATTAGTCTATCAGAAGCTCATCTGGTCTCCCTT
CCGGGGGACAAGACATCCCTGTTTAATATTTAAACAGCAGTGTTCCCAAACTGGGTTCTTATATCCCTTG
CTCTGGTCAACCAGGTTGCAGGGTTTCCTGTCCTCACAGGAACGAAGTCCCTAAAGAAACAGTGGCAGCC
AGGTTTAGCCCCGGAATTGACTGGATTCCTTTTTTAGGGCCCATTGGTATGGCTTTTTCCCCGTATCCCC
CCAGGTGTCTGCAGGCTCAAAGAGCAGCGAGAAGCGTTCAGAGGAAAGCGATCCCGTGCCACCTTCCCCG
TGCCCGGGCTGTCCCCGCACGCTGCCGGCTCGGGGATGCGGGGGGAGCGCCGGACCGGAGCGGAGCCCCG
GGCGGCTCGCTGCTGCCCCCTAGCGGGGGAGGGACGTAATTACATCCCTGGGGGCTTTGGGGGGGGGCTG
TCCCTGATATCTATAACAAGAAAATATATATATAATAAGTTATCACGTAAGTAGAACATGAAATAACAAT
ATAATTATCGTATGAGTTAAATCTTAAAAGTCACGTAAAAGATAATCATGCGTCATTTTGACTCACGCGG
TCGTTATAGTTCAAAATCAGTGACACTTACCGCATTGACAAGCACGCCTCACGGGAGCTCCAAGCGGCGA
CTGAGATGTCCTAAATGCACAGCGACGGATTCGCGCTATTTAGAAAGAGAGAGCAATATTTCAAGAATGC
ATGCGTCAATTTTACGCAGACTATCTTTCTAGGGTTAATCTAGCTGCATCAGGATCATATCGTCGGGTCT
TTTTTCCGGCTCAGTCATCGCCCAAGCTGGCGCTATCTGGGCATCGGGGAGGAAGAAGCCCGTGCCTTTT
CCCGCGAGGTTGAAGCGGCATGGAAAGAGTTTGCCGAGGATGACTGCTGCTGCATTGACGTTGAGCGAAA
ACGCACGTTTACCATGATGATTCGGGAAGGTGTGGCCATGCACGCCTTTAACGGTGAACTGTTCGTTCAG
GCCACCTGGGATACCAGTTCGTCGCGGCTTTTCCGGACACAGTTCCGGATGGTCAGCCCGAAGCGCATCA
GCAACCCGAACAATACCGGCGACAGCCGGAACTGCCGTGCCGGTGTGCAGATTAATGACAGCGGTGCGGC
GCTGGGATATTACGTCAGCGAGGACGGGTATCCTGGCTGGATGCCGCAGAAATGGACATGGATACCCCGT
GAGTTACCCGGCGGGCGCGCTTGGCGTAATCATGGTCATAGCTGTTTCCTGTGTGAAATTGTTATCCGCT
CACAATTCCACACAACATACGAGCCGGAAGCATAAAGTGTAAAGCCTGGGGTGCCTAATGAGTGAGCTAA
CTCACATTAATTGCGTTGCGCTCACTGCCCGCTTTCCAGTCGGGAAACCTGTCGTGCCAGCTGCATTAAT
GAATCGGCCAACGCGCGGGGAGAGGCGGTTTGCGTATTGGGCGCTCTTCCGCTTCCTCGCTCACTGACTC
GCTGCGCTCGGTCGTTCGGCTGCGGCGAGCGGTATCAGCTCACTCAAAGGCGGTAATACGGTTATCCACA
GAATCAGGGGATAACGCAGGAAAGAACATGTGAGCAAAAGGCCAGCAAAAGGCCAGGAACCGTAAAAAGG
CCGCGTTGCTGGCGTTTTTCCATAGGCTCCGCCCCCCTGACGAGCATCACAAAAATCGACGCTCAAGTCA
GAGGTGGCGAAACCCGACAGGACTATAAAGATACCAGGCGTTTCCCCCTGGAAGCTCCCTCGTGCGCTCT
CCTGTTCCGACCCTGCCGCTTACCGGATACCTGTCCGCCTTTCTCCCTTCGGGAAGCGTGGCGCTTTCTC
ATAGCTCACGCTGTAGGTATCTCAGTTCGGTGTAGGTCGTTCGCTCCAAGCTGGGCTGTGTGCACGAACC
CCCCGTTCAGCCCGACCGCTGCGCCTTATCCGGTAACTATCGTCTTGAGTCCAACCCGGTAAGACACGAC
TTATCGCCACTGGCAGCAGCCACTGGTAACAGGATTAGCAGAGCGAGGTATGTAGGCGGTGCTACAGAGT
TCTTGAAGTGGTGGCCTAACTACGGCTACACTAGAAGAACAGTATTTGGTATCTGCGCTCTGCTGAAGCC
AGTTACCTTCGGAAAAAGAGTTGGTAGCTCTTGATCCGGCAAACAAACCACCGCTGGTAGCGGTGGTTTT
TTTGTTTGCAAGCAGCAGATTACGCGCAGAAAAAAAGGATCTCAAGAAGATCCTTTGATCTTTTCTACGG
GGTCTGACGCTCAGTGGAACGAAAACTCACGTTAAGGGATTTTGGTCATGAGATTATCAAAAAGGATCTT
CACCTAGATCCTTTTAAATTAAAAATGAAGTTTTAAATCAATCTAAAGTATATATGAGTAAACTTGGTCT
GACAGTTACCAATGCTTAATCAGTGAGGCACCTATCTCAGCGATCTGTCTATTTCGTTCATCCATAGTTG
CCTGACTCCCCGTCGTGTAGATAACTACGATACGGGAGGGCTTACCATCTGGCCCCAGTGCTGCAATGAT
ACCGCGAGACCCACGCTCACCGGCTCCAGATTTATCAGCAATAAACCAGCCAGCCGGAAGGGCCGAGCGC
AGAAGTGGTCCTGCAACTTTATCCGCCTCCATCCAGTCTATTAATTGTTGCCGGGAAGCTAGAGTAAGTA
GTTCGCCAGTTAATAGTTTGCGCAACGTTGTTGCCATTGCTACAGGCATCGTGGTGTCACGCTCGTCGTT
TGGTATGGCTTCATTCAGCTCCGGTTCCCAACGATCAAGGCGAGTTACATGATCCCCCATGTTGTGCAAA
AAAGCGGTTAGCTCCTTCGGTCCTCCGATCGTTGTCAGAAGTAAGTTGGCCGCAGTGTTATCACTCATGG
TTATGGCAGCACTGCATAATTCTCTTACTGTCATGCCATCCGTAAGATGCTTTTCTGTGACTGGTGAGTA
CTCAACCAAGTCATTCTGAGAATAGTGTATGCGGCGACCGAGTTGCTCTTGCCCGGCGTCAATACGGGAT
AATACCGCGCCACATAGCAGAACTTTAAAAGTGCTCATCATTGGAAAACGTTCTTCGGGGCGAAAACTCT
CAAGGATCTTACCGCTGTTGAGATCCAGTTCGATGTAACCCACTCGTGCACCCAACTGATCTTCAGCATC
TTTTACTTTCACCAGCGTTTCTGGGTGAGCAAAAACAGGAAGGCAAAATGCCGCAAAAAAGGGAATAAGG
GCGACACGGAAATGTTGAATACTCATACTCTTCCTTTTTCAATATTATTGAAGCATTTATCAGGGTTATT
GTCTCATGAGCGGATACATATTTGAATGTATTTAGAAAAATAAACAAATAGGGGTTCCGCGCACATTTCC
CCGAAAAGTGCCACCTAAATTGTAAGCGTTAATATTTTGTTAAAATTCGCGTTAAATTTTTGTTAAATCA
GCTCATTTTTTAACCAATAGGCCGAAATCGGCAAAATCCCTTATAAATCAAAAGAATAGACCGAGATAGG
GT
[37 nt withheld, positions 10923-10959]
AAAGAACGTGGACTCCAACGTCAAAGG
[49 nt withheld, positions 10987-11035]
T
[91 nt withheld, positions 11037-11127]
G
[124 nt withheld, positions 11129-11252]
CCCATTCGCCATTCAGGCTGCGCAACTGTTGGGAAGGGCGATCG
